>Addgene plasmid #36150 | unc5bCD4d3+4-bio-linker-His | depositor full sequence | sequence record 44831 | unc5bCD4d3+4-bio-linker-His sequence 7766 bps
GTCGACCTCCATCACGGCCTATAAGAGTGAGGGGGAGTCAGCGGAGTTCTCCTTCCCACTCAACCTTGGA
GAGGAAAGCCTGCAGGGAGAGTTGAGATGGAAGGCAGAGAAGGCTCCTTCTTCCCAGTCCTGGATCACCT
TCTCCCTAAAGAACCAAAAGGTGTCTGTGCAGAAGTCTACTAGCAACCCCAAGTTCCAGCTGTCCGAAAC
GCTCCCACTCACCCTTCAGATACCCCAGGTCTCCCTTCAGTTTGCTGGTTCTGGCAACCTGACCCTGACT
CTGGACAGAGGGATACTGTATCAGGAAGTGAACCTGGTGGTGATGAAAGTGACTCAGCCCGACAGCAACA
CTTTGACCTGTGAGGTGATGGGACCCACCTCACCCAAGATGAGACTGATCTTGAAGCAGGAGAATCAGGA
GGCCAGGGTCTCCAGGCAGGAGAAAGTGATTCAAGTGCAGGCCCCTGAAGCAGGGGTGTGGCAATGTCTA
CTGAGTGAAGGTGAAGAGGTCAAGATGGACTCCAAGATCCAGGTTTTATCCAAAGGGTTGAATTCCGGCA
GCCTGCACCACATCCTGGACGCCCAGAAGATGCTGTGGAACCACAGGGACAGGAACCTGCCTCCTCTGGC
CCCTCTGGGCCCCCACCACCATCACCACCATTGAGTCTAGACACGTGATTAATTAAGGATCCCCCGACCT
CGACCTCTGGCTAATAAAGGAAATTTATTTTCATTGCAATAGTGTGTTGGAATTTTTTGTGTCTCTCACT
CGGAAGGACATATGGGAGGGCAAATCATTTGGTCGAGATCCCTCGGAGATCTCTAGCTAGAGGATCGATC
CCCGCCCCGGACGAACTAAACCTGACTACGACATCTCTGCCCCTTCTTCGCGGGGCAGTGCATGTAATCC
CTTCAGTTGGTTGGTACAACTTGCCAACTGGGCCCTGTTCCACATGTGACACGGGGGGGGACCAAACACA
AAGGGGTTCTCTGACTGTAGTTGACATCCTTATAAATGGATGTGCACATTTGCCAACACTGAGTGGCTTT
CATCCTGGAGCAGACTTTGCAGTCTGTGGACTGCAACACAACATTGCCTTTATGTGTAACTCTTGGCTGA
AGCTCTTACACCAATGCTGGGGGACATGTACCTCCCAGGGGCCCAGGAAGACTACGGGAGGCTACACCAA
CGTCAATCAGAGGGGCCTGTGTAGCTACCGATAAGCGGACCCTCAAGAGGGCATTAGCAATAGTGTTTAT
AAGGCCCCCTTGTTAACCCTAAACGGGTAGCATATGCTTCCCGGGTAGTAGTATATACTATCCAGACTAA
CCCTAATTCAATAGCATATGTTACCCAACGGGAAGCATATGCTATCGAATTAGGGTTAGTAAAAGGGTCC
TAAGGAACAGCGATATCTCCCACCCCATGAGCTGTCACGGTTTTATTTACATGGGGTCAGGATTCCACGA
GGGTAGTGAACCATTTTAGTCACAAGGGCAGTGGCTGAAGATCAAGGAGCGGGCAGTGAACTCTCCTGAA
TCTTCGCCTGCTTCTTCATTCTCCTTCGTTTAGCTAATAGAATAACTGCTGAGTTGTGAACAGTAAGGTG
TATGTGAGGTGCTCGAAAACAAGGTTTCAGGTGACGCCCCCAGAATAAAATTTGGACGGGGGGTTCAGTG
GTGGCATTGTGCTATGACACCAATATAACCCTCACAAACCCCTTGGGCAATAAATACTAGTGTAGGAATG
AAACATTCTGAATATCTTTAACAATAGAAATCCATGGGGTGGGGACAAGCCGTAAAGACTGGATGTCCAT
CTCACACGAATTTATGGCTATGGGCAACACATAATCCTAGTGCAATATGATACTGGGGTTATTAAGATGT
GTCCCAGGCAGGGACCAAGACAGGTGAACCATGTTGTTACACTCTATTTGTAACAAGGGGAAAGAGAGTG
GACGCCGACAGCAGCGGACTCCACTGGTTGTCTCTAACACCCCCGAAAATTAAACGGGGCTCCACGCCAA
TGGGGCCCATAAACAAAGACAAGTGGCCACTCTTTTTTTTGAAATTGTGGAGTGGGGGCACGCGTCAGCC
CCCACACGCCGCCCTGCGGTTTTGGACTGTAAAATAAGGGTGTAATAACTTGGCTGATTGTAACCCCGCT
AACCACTGCGGTCAAACCACTTGCCCACAAAACCACTAATGGCACCCCGGGGAATACCTGCATAAGTAGG
TGGGCGGGCCAAGATAGGGGCGCGATTGCTGCGATCTGGAGGACAAATTACACACACTTGCGCCTGAGCG
CCAAGCACAGGGTTGTTGGTCCTCATATTCACGAGGTCGCTGAGAGCACGGTGGGCTAATGTTGCCATGG
GTAGCATATACTACCCAAATATCTGGATAGCATATGCTATCCTAATCTATATCTGGGTAGCATAGGCTAT
CCTAATCTATATCTGGGTAGCATATGCTATCCTAATCTATATCTGGGTAGTATATGCTATCCTAATTTAT
ATCTGGGTAGCATAGGCTATCCTAATCTATATCTGGGTAGCATATGCTATCCTAATCTATATCTGGGTAG
TATATGCTATCCTAATCTGTATCCGGGTAGCATATGCTATCCTAATAGAGATTAGGGTAGTATATGCTAT
CCTAATTTATATCTGGGTAGCATATACTACCCAAATATCTGGATAGCATATGCTATCCTAATCTATATCT
GGGTAGCATATGCTATCCTAATCTATATCTGGGTAGCATAGGCTATCCTAATCTATATCTGGGTAGCATA
TGCTATCCTAATCTATATCTGGGTAGTATATGCTATCCTAATTTATATCTGGGTAGCATAGGCTATCCTA
ATCTATATCTGGGTAGCATATGCTATCCTAATCTATATCTGGGTAGTATATGCTATCCTAATCTGTATCC
GGGTAGCATATGCTATCCTCATGATAAGCTGTCAAACATGAGAATTTTCTTGAAGACGAAAGGGCCTCGT
GATACGCCTATTTTTATAGGTTAATGTCATGATAATAATGGTTTCTTAGACGTCAGGTGGCACTTTTCGG
GGAAATGTGCGCGGAACCCCTATTTGTTTATTTTTCTAAATACATTCAAATATGTATCCGCTCATGAGAC
AATAACCCTGATAAATGCTTCAATAATATTGAAAAAGGAAGAGTATGAGTATTCAACATTTCCGTGTCGC
CCTTATTCCCTTTTTTGCGGCATTTTGCCTTCCTGTTTTTGCTCACCCAGAAACGCTGGTGAAAGTAAAA
GATGCTGAAGATCAGTTGGGTGCACGAGTGGGTTACATCGAACTGGATCTCAACAGCGGTAAGATCCTTG
AGAGTTTTCGCCCCGAAGAACGTTTTCCAATGATGAGCACTTTTAAAGTTCTGCTATGTGGCGCGGTATT
ATCCCGTGTTGACGCCGGGCAAGAGCAACTCGGTCGCCGCATACACTATTCTCAGAATGACTTGGTTGAG
TACTCACCAGTCACAGAAAAGCATCTTACGGATGGCATGACAGTAAGAGAATTATGCAGTGCTGCCATAA
CCATGAGTGATAACACTGCGGCCAACTTACTTCTGACAACGATCGGAGGACCGAAGGAGCTAACCGCTTT
TTTGCACAACATGGGGGATCATGTAACTCGCCTTGATCGTTGGGAACCGGAGCTGAATGAAGCCATACCA
AACGACGAGCGTGACACCACGATGCCTGCAGCAATGGCAACAACGTTGCGCAAACTATTAACTGGCGAAC
TACTTACTCTAGCTTCCCGGCAACAATTAATAGACTGGATGGAGGCGGATAAAGTTGCAGGACCACTTCT
GCGCTCGGCCCTTCCGGCTGGCTGGTTTATTGCTGATAAATCTGGAGCCGGTGAGCGTGGGTCTCGCGGT
ATCATTGCAGCACTGGGGCCAGATGGTAAGCCCTCCCGTATCGTAGTTATCTACACGACGGGGAGTCAGG
CAACTATGGATGAACGAAATAGACAGATCGCTGAGATAGGTGCCTCACTGATTAAGCATTGGTAACTGTC
AGACCAAGTTTACTCATATATACTTTAGATTGATTTAAAACTTCATTTTTAATTTAAAAGGATCTAGGTG
AAGATCCTTTTTGATAATCTCATGACCAAAATCCCTTAACGTGAGTTTTCGTTCCACTGAGCGTCAGACC
CCGTAGAAAAGATCAAAGGATCTTCTTGAGATCCTTTTTTTCTGCGCGTAATCTGCTGCTTGCAAACAAA
AAAACCACCGCTACCAGCGGTGGTTTGTTTGCCGGATCAAGAGCTACCAACTCTTTTTCCGAAGGTAACT
GGCTTCAGCAGAGCGCAGATACCAAATACTGTTCTTCTAGTGTAGCCGTAGTTAGGCCACCACTTCAAGA
ACTCTGTAGCACCGCCTACATACCTCGCTCTGCTAATCCTGTTACCAGTGGCTGCTGCCAGTGGCGATAA
GTCGTGTCTTACCGGGTTGGACTCAAGACGATAGTTACCGGATAAGGCGCAGCGGTCGGGCTGAACGGGG
GGTTCGTGCACACAGCCCAGCTTGGAGCGAACGACCTACACCGAACTGAGATACCTACAGCGTGAGCTAT
GAGAAAGCGCCACGCTTCCCGAAGGGAGAAAGGCGGACAGGTATCCGGTAAGCGGCAGGGTCGGAACAGG
AGAGCGCACGAGGGAGCTTCCAGGGGGAAACGCCTGGTATCTTTATAGTCCTGTCGGGTTTCGCCACCTC
TGACTTGAGCGTCGATTTTTGTGATGCTCGTCAGGGGGGCGGAGCCTATGGAAAAACGCCAGCAACGCGG
CCTTTTTACGGTTCCTGGCCTTTTGCTGGCCTTTTGCTCACATGTTCTTTCCTGCGTTATCCCCTGATTC
TGTGGATAACCGTATTACCGCCTTTGAGTGAGCTGATACCGCTCGCCGCAGCCGAACGACCGAGCGCAGC
GAGTCAGTGAGCGAGGAAGCGGAAGAGCGCCCAATACGCAAACCGCCTCTCCCCGCGCGTTGGCCGATTC
ATTAATGCAGCTGGCACGACAGGTTTCCCGACTGGAAAGCGGGCAGTGAGCGCAACGCAATTAATGTGAG
TTAGCTCACTCATTAGGCACCCCAGGCTTTACACTTTATGCTTCCGGCTCGTATGTTGTGTGGAATTGTG
AGCGGATAACAATTTCACACAGGAAACAGCTATGACCATGATTACGCCAAGCTCTAGCTAGAGGTCGACC
AATTCTCATGTTTGACAGCTTATCATCGCAGATCCGGGCAACGTTGTTGCCATTGCTGCAGGCGCAGAAC
TGGTAGGTATGGAAGATCTATACATTGAATCAATATTGGCAATTAGCCATATTAGTCATTGGTTATATAG
CATAAATCAATATTGGCTATTGGCCATTGCATACGTTGTATCTATATCATAATATGTACATTTATATTGG
CTCATGTCCAATATGACCGCCATGTTGACATTGATTATTGACTAGTTATTAATAGTAATCAATTACGGGG
TCATTAGTTCATAGCCCATATATGGAGTTCCGCGTTACATAACTTACGGTAAATGGCCCGCCTGGCTGAC
CGCCCAACGACCCCCGCCCATTGACGTCAATAATGACGTATGTTCCCATAGTAACGCCAATAGGGACTTT
CCATTGACGTCAATGGGTGGAGTATTTACGGTAAACTGCCCACTTGGCAGTACATCAAGTGTATCATATG
CCAAGTCCGCCCCCTATTGACGTCAATGACGGTAAATGGCCCGCCTGGCATTATGCCCAGTACATGACCT
TACGGGACTTTCCTACTTGGCAGTACATCTACGTATTAGTCATCGCTATTACCATGGTGATGCGGTTTTG
GCAGTACACCAATGGGCGTGGATAGCGGTTTGACTCACGGGGATTTCCAAGTCTCCACCCCATTGACGTC
AATGGGAGTTTGTTTTGGCACCAAAATCAACGGGACTTTCCAAAATGTCGTAATAACCCCGCCCCGTTGA
CGCAAATGGGCGGTAGGCGTGTACGGTGGGAGGTCTATATAAGCAGAGCTCGTTTAGTGAACCGTCAGAT
CCTCACTCTCTTCCGCATCGCTGTCTGCGAGGGCCAGCTGTTGGGCTCGCGGTTGAGGACAAACTCTTCG
CGGTCTTTCCAGTACTCTTGGATCGGAAACCCGTCGGCCTCCGAACGGTACTCCGCCACCGAGGGACCTG
AGCGAGTCCGCATCGACCGGATCGGAAAACCTCTCGAGAAAGGCGTCTAACCAGTCACAGTCGCAAGGTA
GGCTGAGCACCGTGGCGGGCGGCAGCGGGTGGCGGTCGGGGTTGTTTCTGGCGGAGGTGCTGCTGATGAT
GTAATTAAAGTAGGCGGTCTTGAGACGGCGGATGGTCGAGGTGAGGTGTGGCAGGCTTGAGATCCAGCTG
TTGGGGTGAGTACTCCCTCTCAAAAGCGGGCATTACTTCTGCGCTAAGATTGTCAGTTTCCAAAAACGAG
GAGGATTTGATATTCACCTGGCCCGATCTGGCCATACACTTGAGTGACAATGACATCCACTTTGCCTTTC
TCTCCACAGGTGTCCACTCCCAGGTCCAAGTTTAAACTGCGGCCGCCACCATGGTCTCAACGTGTATACA
CCGCGACCAGTCTCCCGCCTCCCTGCTCGGTTTACTTCTACTCAGCTCAACCTTAGTGATACATGCAGAT
GGCAGCGATTACAGTGAAGTTCTCCCGGACTCGTTTCCATCAGCTCCTGCCGAACCGCTGCCAGAATTCC
AGAGTGAGCCCGAGGATGCATTCATAGTAAAAAACAGACCCGTCAAACTGTCCTGCAAGGCCGCCCCTGC
CACACAGATATACTTTAAATGCAATGGAGAATGGGTGAACCAGAATGACCATGTGACCAAGGAAAGTCTG
GACCATATCACAGGTCTGGTAGTGAGAGAAGTAGATATCTCTGTCTCCCGGACGCAGGTAGAGGAGTTGT
TTGGGCTGGAAGATTATTGGTGCCAGTGTGTTGCCTGGAGCTCGGCAGGCACCACAAAGAGCCGTCGGGC
TTACGTCCGCATCGCCTACTTGAGAAAGAACTTTGAGCAGGAGCCGCTTGGCAGGGAGGTGCGTCTGGAG
CAGGAAGTATTACTGCAGTGTCGTCCACCAGAGGGCAGCCCGCCTGCTGAGGTGGACTGGCTAAAGAACG
AAGAGCTCATTGACCCGGCGCTGGATTCTAACTTTCTAATTACCATCGAGCACGACCTGATCATCAAACA
GGCTCGACTCTCTGACACTGCCAACTACACCTGTGTGGCACGTAATGTGGTCGCTAAGAGACGCAGCAGC
ACTGCCACTCTCATCGTCTACGTAAGTGGAGGCTGGTCATCCTGGACAGAGTGGTCAGAATGTAATGCTC
AGTGTGGGCGGGGCTGGCAGAGACGGACACGCAGCTGCACCAATCCAGCACCACTCAATGGAGGAGCCTT
CTGTGATGGACCGCCCTTCCAGAGAGTCACCTGTACCACCCTCTGTCCAGTGGATGGAGGCTGGACCGAG
TGGGCCAAGTGGTCTGCGTGTGGGACGGAGTGCACACATTGGCGCAGTCGGGAATGTCAGGCTCCACCGC
CACGTAATGGAGGACGACACTGCAGCGGCAGCATGATGGAGAGCAAGAACTGCACTGAGGGATTATGTGC
ACGCAATAAAAAGGTTTCTGTTGAACATACAAGTCATCCTCTGGGCTCTGGGACTGGTGGCGCGCC
Features (pLannotate 1.2.2; 19 found; start..end, strand, type, name):
    713..768     +  polyA_signal   β-globin poly(A) signal: rabbit β-globin polyadenylation signal (Gil and Proudfoot, 1987)
   1282..2963    -  rep_origin     oriP (fragment): Epstein-Barr virus oriP replication origin (Yates et al., 2000)
   3090..3194    +  promoter       AmpR promoter: bla
   3195..4055    +  CDS            AmpR: β-lactamase; bla; confers resistance to ampicillin, carbenicillin, and related antibiotics
   4226..4814    +  rep_origin     ori: high-copy-number ColE1/pMB1/pBR322/pUC origin of replication
   4997..5089    +  CDS            lacI (fragment): lac repressor; lacI; The lac repressor binds to the lac operator to inhibit transcription in E. coli. This inhibition can be relieved by adding lactose or isopropyl-β-D-thiogalactopyranoside (IPTG).
   5102..5123    +  protein_bind   CAP binding site: CAP binding activates transcription in the presence of cAMP. E. coli catabolite activator protein
   5138..5168    +  promoter       lac promoter: promoter for the E. coli lac operon
   5176..5192    +  protein_bind   lac operator: The lac repressor binds to the lac operator to inhibit transcription in E. coli. This inhibition can be relieved by adding lactose or isopropyl-β-D-thiogalactopyranoside (IPTG). lac repressor encoded by lacI
   5262..5278    +  promoter       tet promoter (fragment): E. coli promoter for tetracycline efflux protein gene
   5288..5313    -  CDS            bla(M) (fragment): β-lactamase lacking the signal sequence; bla(M); allows cytosolic expression of β-lactamase
   5487..5866    +  enhancer       CMV enhancer: human cytomegalovirus immediate early enhancer
   5868..6067    +  promoter       CMV promoter: human cytomegalovirus (CMV) immediate early promoter
   6135..6173    +  misc_feature   Ad SA (fragment): adenovirus major late transcript splice acceptor (Friedrich and Soriano, 1991)
   6206..6415    -  CDS            PTP (fragment): TERM_ADE02 - Experimental evidence at protein level: Swiss-Prot protein existence level 1. Protein covalently bound to the viral DNA that acts as a primer for viral genomic replication by DNA strand displacement. Assembles on the viral origin of replication in an initiation complex with viral polymerase, DBP, host NFIA and host POU2F1/OCT1. During initiation, the polymerase covalently couples the first dCTP with Ser- 580 of pTP. The terminal protein stimulates the template activity over 20 fold compared to protein-free templates. Neo-synthesized viral genomes are linked to two preterminal prot
   6446..6535    +  intron         chimeric intron (fragment): chimera between introns from adenovirus and immunoglobulin heavy chain genes
   6554..6600    +  CDS            IgH signal sequence (fragment): signal sequence from the mouse immunoglobulin heavy chain variable region
   6667..7758    +  CDS            unc5b-b (fragment): UN5BB_XENLA - Experimental evidence at protein level: Swiss-Prot protein existence level 1. Plays a role in cell-cell adhesion during embryonic development (PubMed:19492039). Receptor for netrin required for axon guidance. Mediates axon repulsion of neuronal growth cones in the developing nervous system upon ligand binding (By similarity). From Xenopus laevis (African clawed frog).
   7759..553     +  CDS            Cd4 (fragment) (across the origin): CD4_RAT - Experimental evidence at protein level: Swiss-Prot protein existence level 1. Integral membrane glycoprotein that plays an essential role in the immune response and serves multiple functions in responses against both external and internal offenses. In T-cells, functions primarily as a coreceptor for MHC class II molecule:peptide complex. The antigens presented by class II peptides are derived from extracellular proteins while class I peptides are derived from cytosolic proteins. Interacts simultaneously with the T-cell receptor (TCR) and the MHC class II presented by antigen presenti
