[The description below was written by a language model from this plasmid's Addgene catalogue record and pLannotate feature annotations shown in this document.]
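Description:
unc5bCD4d3+4-bio-linker-His is a mammalian expression plasmid built on the pTT3 backbone, about 7.8 kb in total. It belongs to a set of zebrafish receptor constructs designed for producing recombinant tagged proteins. It is propagated in E. coli through a high-copy ColE1/pUC-type origin with ampicillin selection (AmpR/bla). The backbone also carries a fragment of the Epstein-Barr virus oriP, which supports episomal maintenance in cells that supply EBNA1 and is a characteristic feature of pTT-series vectors used for transient protein production.

The payload is an approximately 1.15 kb fragment of zebrafish unc5b, a netrin receptor, cloned between retained NotI and AscI sites. Its size and design are consistent with an extracellular portion rather than the full-length receptor, although the record does not say so explicitly. The automated annotation labels this region by homology to the Xenopus unc5b-b protein, but the catalogue species is D. rerio. An intentional L2V substitution creates a consensus Kozak context for translation initiation. Transcription is driven by the CMV enhancer/promoter, followed by adenovirus-derived leader and splice elements with a chimeric intron fragment, and is terminated by the rabbit β-globin polyadenylation signal. Short matches to an IgH signal sequence, the lac region and other elements appear to be backbone remnants.

The insert is fused in frame at its C terminus to rat CD4 domains 3 and 4, then a biotinylation peptide, a linker and a His tag. Only the Cd4 portion is picked up in the feature table. These tags provide an epitope-bearing spacer, a site for enzymatic biotinylation that allows capture on streptavidin, and a handle for metal-affinity purification. This suits the construct to the cell-surface receptor interaction screening described in the associated study.
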