Addgene plasmid #36150: unc5bCD4d3+4-bio-linker-His
Purpose: EXPRESs plasmid for Zebrafish Receptors encoding zebrafish unc5b (netrin-1a) with rat CD4d3+4-bio-linker-His tag
Depositing lab: Gavin Wright. Depositing organization: Wellcome Sanger Institute. Publication: A cell surface interaction network of neural leucine-rich repeat receptors. Sollner C, Wright GJ. Genome Biol. 2009;10(9):R99. Epub 2009 Sep 18. 10.1186/gb-2009-10-9-r99 PubMed 19765300.
Backbone
  Vector backbone: pTT3
  Backbone manufacturer: Yves Durocher, NRC
  Backbone size w/o insert (bp): 6000
  Total vector size (bp): 7760
  Vector type: Mammalian Expression
Growth in bacteria
  Bacterial resistance: Ampicillin, 100 μg/mL
  Growth temperature: 37°C
  Growth strain: DH5alpha
  Copy number: Unknown
Gene/Insert
  Gene/Insert name: unc5b (alt name: unc5b)
  Species: D. rerio (zebrafish)
  Insert size (bp): 1150
  Mutation: L2V
  Entrez Gene: unc5b (a.k.a. unc5h2)
  Promoter: CMV
  Tag / fusion protein: ratCD4d3+4 (C terminal on backbone); biotinylation peptide (C terminal on backbone); His tag (C terminal on backbone)
  Cloning method: Restriction Enzyme; 5′ cloning site NotI (not destroyed); 3′ cloning site AscI (not destroyed)
  Sequencing primers: 5′ CMV Forward
Resource information
  A portion of this plasmid was derived from a plasmid made by: pTT3 was obtained from Yves Durocher, National Research Council of Canada-Biotechnology Research Institute
Terms and licenses: Academic/Nonprofit Terms; Industry Terms: Not Available to Industry
Depositor comments: This plasmid contains an intentional L2V mutation in the unc5b sequence to create a consensus Kozak sequence.
How to cite: unc5bCD4d3+4-bio-linker-His was a gift from Gavin Wright (Addgene plasmid # 36150 ; http://n2t.net/addgene:36150 ; RRID:Addgene_36150)
