>Addgene plasmid #36150 | unc5bCD4d3+4-bio-linker-His | addgene partial sequence | sequence record 46333 | EBVori-F 5'-CCACTCAGTGTTGGCAAATG-3'
ACTACAGTCAGAGAACCCCTTTGTGTTTGGTCCCCCCCCGTGTCACATGTGGAACAGGGCCCAGTTGGCA
AGTTGTACCAACCAACTGAAGGGATTACATGCACTGCCCCGCGAAGAAGGGGCAGAGATGTCGTAGTCAG
GTTTAGTTCGTCCGGGGCGGGGATCGATCCTCTAGCTAGAGATCTCCGAGGGATCTCGACCAAATGATTT
GCCCTCCCATATGTCCTTCCGAGTGAGAGACACAAAAAATTCCAACACACTATTGCAATGAAAATAAATT
TCCTTTATTAGCCAGAGGTCGAGGTCGGGGGATCCTTAATTAATCACGTGTCTAGACTCAATGGTGGTGA
TGGTGGTGGGGGCCCAGAGGGGCCAGAGGAGGCAGGTTCCTGTCCCTGTGGTTCCACAGCATCTTCTGGG
CGTCCAGGATGTGGTGCAGGCTGCCGGAATTCAACCCTTTGGATAAAACCTGGATCTTGGAGTCCATCTT
GACCTCTTCACCTTCACTCAGTAGACATTGCCACACCCCTGCTTCAGGGGCCTGCACTTGAATCACTTTC
TCCTGCCTGGAGACCCTGGCCTCCTGATTCTCCTGCTTCAAGATCAGTCTCATCTTGGGTGAGGTGGGTC
CCATCACCTCACAGGTCAAAGTGTTGCTGTCGGGCTGAGTCACTTTCATCACCACCAGGTTCACTTCCTG
ATACAGTATCCCTCTGTCCAGAGTCAGGGTCAGGTTGCCAGAACCAGCAAACTGAAGGGAGACCTGGGGT
ATCTGAAGGGTGAGTGGGAGCGTTTCG
