>Addgene plasmid #36150 | unc5bCD4d3+4-bio-linker-His | addgene partial sequence | sequence record 46346 | CMV-F 5'-CGCAAATGGGCGGTAGGCGTG-3'
AGCAGAGCTCGTTTAGTGAACCGTCAGATCCTCACTCTCTTCCGCATCGCTGTCTGCGAGGGCCAGCTGT
TGGGCTCGCGGTTGAGGACAAACTCTTCGCGGTCTTTCCAGTACTCTTGGATCGGAAACCCGTCGGCCTC
CGAACGGTACTCCGCCACCGAGGGACCTGAGCGAGTCCGCATCGACCGGATCGGAAAACCTCTCGAGAAA
GGCGTCTAACCAGTCACAGTCGCAAGGTAGGCTGAGCACCGTGGCGGGCGGCAGCGGGTGGCGGTCGGGG
TTGTTTCTGGCGGAGGTGCTGCTGATGATGTAATTAAAGTAGGCGGTCTTGAGACGGCGGATGGTCGAGG
TGAGGTGTGGCAGGCTTGAGATCCAGCTGTTGGGGTGAGTACTCCCTCTCAAAAGCGGGCATTACTTCTG
CGCTAAGATTGTCAGTTTCCAAAAACGAGGAGGATTTGATATTCACCTGGCCCGATCTGGCCATACACTT
GAGTGACAATGACATCCACTTTGCCTTTCTCTCCACAGGTGTCCACTCCCAGGTCCAAGTTTAAACTGCG
GCCGCCACCATGGTCTCAACGTGTATACACCGCGACCAGTCTCCCGCCTCCCTGCTCGGTTTACTTCTAC
TCAGCTCAACCTTAGTGATACATGCAGATGGCAGCGATTACAGTGAAGTTCTCCCGGACTCGTTTCCATC
AGCTCCTGCCGAACCGCTGCCAGAATTCCAGAGTGAGCCCGAGGATGCATTCATAGTAAAAAACAGACCC
GTCAAACTGTCCTGCAAGGCCGCCCCTGCCACACAGATATACTTTAAATGCAATGGAGAATGGGTGAACC
AGAATGACCATGTGACCAAGGAAAGTCTGGACCATATCACAGGTCTGGTAGTGAGAGA
